Addgene plasmid #213367: PRRP-DuET
Purpose: The DuET construct encodes the named human GPCR engineered with a cleaved hemagglutinin signal peptide, a 5' FLAG and a 3' 1D4 epitope tag optimized for expression in mammalian cells and proteomics studies.
Depositing lab: Thomas Sakmar. Depositing organization: Rockefeller University. Publication: Multiplexed selectivity screening of anti-GPCR antibodies. Dahl L, Kotliar IB, Bendes A, Dodig-Crnkovic T, Fromm S, Elofsson A, Uhlen M, Sakmar TP, Schwenk JM. Sci Adv. 2023 May 3;9(18):eadf9297. doi: 10.1126/sciadv.adf9297. Epub 2023 May 3. PubMed 37134173.
Backbone
  Vector backbone: pcDNA 3.1 (+)
  Vector type: Mammalian Expression
Growth in bacteria
  Bacterial resistance: Ampicillin, 100 μg/mL
  Growth temperature: 37°C
  Growth strain: DH5alpha
  Copy number: High Copy
Gene/Insert
  Gene/Insert name: PRRP (alt name: GPR10, prlhr)
  Species: H. sapiens (human)
  Entrez Gene: PRLHR (a.k.a. GPR10, GR3, PrRPR)
  Promoter: CMV, T7
  Tag / fusion protein: FLAG (N terminal on insert); 1D4 (C terminal on insert)
  Cloning method: Gibson Cloning
Terms and licenses: Academic/Nonprofit Terms; Industry Terms: Not Available to Industry
Depositor comments: Class: A, Family: Prolactin-releasing peptide. Ensembl ID: ENSG00000119973, Uniprot ID: P49683
How to cite: PRRP-DuET was a gift from Thomas Sakmar (Addgene plasmid # 213367 ; http://n2t.net/addgene:213367 ; RRID:Addgene_213367)
