[The description below was written by a language model from this plasmid's Addgene catalogue record and pLannotate feature annotations shown in this document.]
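Description:
PRRP-DuET is a mammalian expression plasmid built on the pcDNA 3.1 (+) backbone that carries the human prolactin-releasing peptide receptor (PRLHR, also known as GPR10), a class A G protein-coupled receptor. The sequenced record is 6,650 nt. It is propagated in E. coli as a high-copy plasmid through a ColE1/pUC-type origin and selected with ampicillin via the β-lactamase gene. An f1 origin is also present. For selection in mammalian cells the backbone provides a neomycin phosphotransferase cassette driven by the SV40 enhancer/early promoter and terminated by an SV40 polyadenylation signal. The small lac promoter/operator, lacI, ble, bom and HIV LTR hits in the automated annotation are short fragments and look like backbone remnants or chance matches rather than functional parts.

The receptor coding sequence lies downstream of the CMV immediate-early enhancer and promoter and is followed by the bovine growth hormone polyadenylation signal, giving strong constitutive expression in transfected mammalian cells. A T7 promoter between CMV and the insert also permits in vitro transcription. According to the catalogue entry, the "DuET" design adds a cleavable hemagglutinin signal peptide, which generally promotes membrane insertion and surface delivery, followed by an N-terminal FLAG epitope, with a C-terminal 1D4 epitope. The feature table picks up the FLAG sequence just upstream of the receptor, annotated as a 3xFLAG fragment, but does not annotate the signal peptide or the 1D4 tag. The insert was assembled by Gibson cloning.

The two tags at opposite ends allow capture and detection of the full-length receptor. The record links the construct to proteomics studies and to multiplexed selectivity screening of anti-GPCR antibodies.
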