Features (pLannotate 1.2.2; 21 found; start..end, strand, type, name):
    470..490     -  CDS            3xFLAG (fragment): three tandem FLAG® epitope tags
    589..607     -  promoter       T7 promoter: promoter for bacteriophage T7 RNA polymerase
    623..656     -  LTR            5' LTR (truncated) (fragment): truncated 5' long terminal repeat (LTR) from HIV-1
    652..855     -  promoter       CMV promoter: human cytomegalovirus (CMV) immediate early promoter
    856..1235    -  enhancer       CMV enhancer: human cytomegalovirus immediate early enhancer
   1390..1442    +  misc_feature   bom (fragment): basis of mobility region from pBR322
   1501..1605    +  promoter       AmpR promoter: bla
   1606..2466    +  CDS            AmpR: β-lactamase; bla; confers resistance to ampicillin, carbenicillin, and related antibiotics
   2637..3225    +  rep_origin     ori: high-copy-number ColE1/pMB1/pBR322/pUC origin of replication
   3408..3500    +  CDS            lacI (fragment): lac repressor; lacI; The lac repressor binds to the lac operator to inhibit transcription in E. coli. This inhibition can be relieved by adding lactose or isopropyl-β-D-thiogalactopyranoside (IPTG).
   3513..3534    +  protein_bind   CAP binding site: CAP binding activates transcription in the presence of cAMP. E. coli catabolite activator protein
   3549..3579    +  promoter       lac promoter: promoter for the E. coli lac operon
   3587..3603    +  protein_bind   lac operator: The lac repressor binds to the lac operator to inhibit transcription in E. coli. This inhibition can be relieved by adding lactose or isopropyl-β-D-thiogalactopyranoside (IPTG). lac repressor encoded by lacI
   3676..3797    -  polyA_signal   SV40 poly(A) signal: SV40 polyadenylation signal
   3792..3950    -  CDS            ble (fragment): BLE_KLEPN - Experimental evidence at protein level: Swiss-Prot protein existence level 1. Binding protein with a strong affinity to the bleomycin family of antibiotics. Binds to CL990; an antimitotic-antibiotic compound. From Klebsiella pneumoniae.
   3974..4765    -  CDS            neo: KKA2_KLEPN - Also known as kan, nptII. Experimental evidence at protein level: Swiss-Prot protein existence level 1. Resistance to kanamycin, neomycin, paromomycin, ribostamycin, butirosin and gentamicin B. From Klebsiella pneumoniae.
   4832..5161    -  promoter       SV40 promoter: SV40 enhancer and early promoter
   5175..5603    -  rep_origin     f1 ori (sequence partly withheld): f1 bacteriophage origin of replication; arrow indicates direction of (+) strand synthesis
   5624..5645    -  promoter       SV40 promoter (fragment): SV40 enhancer and early promoter
   5649..5873    -  polyA_signal   bGH poly(A) signal: bovine growth hormone polyadenylation signal
   5998..457     -  CDS            PRLHR (across the origin): PRLHR_HUMAN - Also known as GPR10, GR3. Experimental evidence at protein level: Swiss-Prot protein existence level 1. Receptor for prolactin-releasing peptide (PrRP). Implicated in lactation, regulation of food intake and pain-signal processing. From Homo sapiens (Human).
>Addgene plasmid #213367 | PRRP-DuET | addgene full sequence | sequence record 430887 | Addgene NGS Result
TCAGGGTGAACACACTGACATAGACTGTAACTGGCTGCAAGAAGAACACCAAGTGGCACAGTCCACCCCC
GAACACCCACCCTCTGGGCTCAAAGGCGTATGCCAGGGTGAGGGGCACACAAGCCGTACACATAAGCACA
TCGCTCAGGGCGAGATTTCCAATCAAAAAATTAGTCACGTTGTGCAGTCTCCTAACCCTAGCAATAACCA
GGACCAACAGACAGTTGCCAACCAGGCCGACCACGACCACCACGGAGTAGAGCAGGACTATCAGGCCTTT
GAGCTGATGCACCAGCTGCAGACTCTGGAATGGGGTCACTGCGGGAGCATCGGCCCCCGCTACTGATCCA
TTTCCGGCGGACGCCTCGGCGCTTTGGTTCGCTGGTGTTGTGACTGCCGGCGGGAGTCCTGAAAAGAGGT
CACTGACCCTTGGCCCGCGTGTGGTGCTTGAGGCCATATCGATGCTGGCGTCATCATCGTCCTTGTAGTC
GGCGAATACCAGGCAGAAGATGTAGCTCAGGGCGATGATCGTCTTCATGGTGGCGCGGCCGCTAAGCTTA
AGTTTAAACGCTAGCCAGCTTGGGTCTCCCTATAGTGAGTCGTATTAATTTCGATAAGCCAGTAAGCAGT
GGGTTCTCTAGTTAGCCAGAGAGCTCTGCTTATATAGACCTCCCACCGTACACGCCTACCGCCCATTTGC
GTCAATGGGGCGGAGTTGTTACGACATTTTGGAAAGTCCCGTTGATTTTGGTGCCAAAACAAACTCCCAT
TGACGTCAATGGGGTGGAGACTTGGAAATCCCCGTGAGTCAAACCGCTATCCACGCCCATTGATGTACTG
CCAAAACCGCATCACCATGGTAATAGCGATGACTAATACGTAGATGTACTGCCAAGTAGGAAAGTCCCAT
AAGGTCATGTACTGGGCATAATGCCAGGCGGGCCATTTACCGTCATTGACGTCAATAGGGGGCGTACTTG
GCATATGATACACTTGATGTACTGCCAAGTGGGCAGTTTACCGTAAATACTCCACCCATTGACGTCAATG
GAAAGTCCCTATTGGCGTTACTATGGGAACATACGTCATTATTGACGTCAATGGGCGGGGGTCGTTGGGC
GGTCAGCCAGGCGGGCCATTTACCGTAAGTTATGTAACGCGGAACTCCATATATGGGCTATGAACTAATG
ACCCCGTAATTGATTACTATTAATAACTAGTCAATAATCAATGTCAACGCGTATATCTGGCCCGTACATC
GCGAAGCAGCGCAAAACGCCTAACCCTAAGCAGATTCTTCATGCAAATGTCGGTCAAGCCTTGCCTTGTT
GTAGCTTAAATTTTGCTCGCGCACTACTCAGCGACCTCCAACACACAAGCAGGGAGCAGATACTGGCTTA
ACTATGCGGCATCAGAGCAGATTGTACTGAGAGTGCACCATAGGGGATCGGGAGATCTCCCGATCCGTCG
ACGTCAGGTGGCACTTTTCGGGGAAATGTGCGCGGAACCCCTATTTGTTTATTTTTCTAAATACATTCAA
ATATGTATCCGCTCATGAGACAATAACCCTGATAAATGCTTCAATAATATTGAAAAAGGAAGAGTATGAG
TATTCAACATTTCCGTGTCGCCCTTATTCCCTTTTTTGCGGCATTTTGCCTTCCTGTTTTTGCTCACCCA
GAAACGCTGGTGAAAGTAAAAGATGCTGAAGATCAGTTGGGTGCACGAGTGGGTTACATCGAACTGGATC
TCAACAGCGGTAAGATCCTTGAGAGTTTTCGCCCCGAAGAACGTTTTCCAATGATGAGCACTTTTAAAGT
TCTGCTATGTGGCGCGGTATTATCCCGTATTGACGCCGGGCAAGAGCAACTCGGTCGCCGCATACACTAT
TCTCAGAATGACTTGGTTGAGTACTCACCAGTCACAGAAAAGCATCTTACGGATGGCATGACAGTAAGAG
AATTATGCAGTGCTGCCATAACCATGAGTGATAACACTGCGGCCAACTTACTTCTGACAACGATCGGAGG
ACCGAAGGAGCTAACCGCTTTTTTGCACAACATGGGGGATCATGTAACTCGCCTTGATCGTTGGGAACCG
GAGCTGAATGAAGCCATACCAAACGACGAGCGTGACACCACGATGCCTGTAGCAATGGCAACAACGTTGC
GCAAACTATTAACTGGCGAACTACTTACTCTAGCTTCCCGGCAACAATTAATAGACTGGATGGAGGCGGA
TAAAGTTGCAGGACCACTTCTGCGCTCGGCCCTTCCGGCTGGCTGGTTTATTGCTGATAAATCTGGAGCC
GGTGAGCGTGGGTCTCGCGGTATCATTGCAGCACTGGGGCCAGATGGTAAGCCCTCCCGTATCGTAGTTA
TCTACACGACGGGGAGTCAGGCAACTATGGATGAACGAAATAGACAGATCGCTGAGATAGGTGCCTCACT
GATTAAGCATTGGTAACTGTCAGACCAAGTTTACTCATATATACTTTAGATTGATTTAAAACTTCATTTT
TAATTTAAAAGGATCTAGGTGAAGATCCTTTTTGATAATCTCATGACCAAAATCCCTTAACGTGAGTTTT
CGTTCCACTGAGCGTCAGACCCCGTAGAAAAGATCAAAGGATCTTCTTGAGATCCTTTTTTTCTGCGCGT
AATCTGCTGCTTGCAAACAAAAAAACCACCGCTACCAGCGGTGGTTTGTTTGCCGGATCAAGAGCTACCA
ACTCTTTTTCCGAAGGTAACTGGCTTCAGCAGAGCGCAGATACCAAATACCGTTCTTCTAGTGTAGCCGT
AGTTAGGCCACCACTTCAAGAACTCTGTAGCACCGCCTACATACCTCGCTCTGCTAATCCTGTTACCAGT
GGCTGCTGCCAGTGGCGATAAGTCGTGTCTTACCGGGTTGGACTCAAGACGATAGTTACCGGATAAGGCG
CAGCGGTCGGGCTGAACGGGGGGTTCGTGCACACAGCCCAGCTTGGAGCGAACGACCTACACCGAACTGA
GATACCTACAGCGTGAGCTATGAGAAAGCGCCACGCTTCCCGAAGGGAGAAAGGCGGACAGGTATCCGGT
AAGCGGCAGGGTCGGAACAGGAGAGCGCACGAGGGAGCTTCCAGGGGGAAACGCCTGGTATCTTTATAGT
CCTGTCGGGTTTCGCCACCTCTGACTTGAGCGTCGATTTTTGTGATGCTCGTCAGGGGGGCGGAGCCTAT
GGAAAAACGCCAGCAACGCGGCCTTTTTACGGTTCCTGGCCTTTTGCTGGCCTTTTGCTCACATGTTCTT
TCCTGCGTTATCCCCTGATTCTGTGGATAACCGTATTACCGCCTTTGAGTGAGCTGATACCGCTCGCCGC
AGCCGAACGACCGAGCGCAGCGAGTCAGTGAGCGAGGAAGCGGAAGAGCGCCCAATACGCAAACCGCCTC
TCCCCGCGCGTTGGCCGATTCATTAATGCAGCTGGCACGACAGGTTTCCCGACTGGAAAGCGGGCAGTGA
GCGCAACGCAATTAATGTGAGTTAGCTCACTCATTAGGCACCCCAGGCTTTACACTTTATGCTTCCGGCT
CGTATGTTGTGTGGAATTGTGAGCGGATAACAATTTCACACAGGAAACAGCTATGACCATGATTACGCCA
AGCTCTAGCTAGAGGTCGACGGTATACAGACATGATAAGATACATTGATGAGTTTGGACAAACCACAACT
AGAATGCAGTGAAAAAAATGCTTTATTTGTGAAATTTGTGATGCTATTGCTTTATTTGTAACCATTATAA
GCTGCAATAAACAAGTTGGGGTGGGCGAAGAACTCCAGCATGAGATCCCCGCGCTGGAGGATCATCCAGC
CGGCGTCCCGGAAAACGATTCCGAAGCCCAACCTTTCATAGAAGGCGGCGGTGGAATCGAAATCTCGTGA
TGGCAGGTTGGGCGTCGCTTGGTCGGTCATTTCGAACCCCAGAGTCCCGCTCAGAAGAACTCGTCAAGAA
GGCGATAGAAGGCGATGCGCTGCGAATCGGGAGCGGCGATACCGTAAAGCACGAGGAAGCGGTCAGCCCA
TTCGCCGCCAAGCTCTTCAGCAATATCACGGGTAGCCAACGCTATGTCCTGATAGCGGTCCGCCACACCC
AGCCGGCCACAGTCGATGAATCCAGAAAAGCGGCCATTTTCCACCATGATATTCGGCAAGCAGGCATCGC
CATGGGTCACGACGAGATCCTCGCCGTCGGGCATGCGCGCCTTGAGCCTGGCGAACAGTTCGGCTGGCGC
GAGCCCCTGATGCTCTTCGTCCAGATCATCCTGATCGACAAGACCGGCTTCCATCCGAGTACGTGCTCGC
TCGATGCGATGTTTCGCTTGGTGGTCGAATGGGCAGGTAGCCGGATCAAGCGTATGCAGCCGCCGCATTG
CATCAGCCATGATGGATACTTTCTCGGCAGGAGCAAGGTGAGATGACAGGAGATCCTGCCCCGGCACTTC
GCCCAATAGCAGCCAGTCCCTTCCCGCTTCAGTGACAACGTCGAGCACAGCTGCGCAAGGAACGCCCGTC
GTGGCCAGCCACGATAGCCGCGCTGCCTCGTCCTGCAGTTCATTCAGGGCACCGGACAGGTCGGTCTTGA
CAAAAAGAACCGGGCGCCCCTGCGCTGACAGCCGGAACACGGCGGCATCAGAGCAGCCGATTGTCTGTTG
TGCCCAGTCATAGCCGAATAGCCTCTCCACCCAAGCGGCCGGAGAACCTGCGTGCAATCCATCTTGTTCA
ATCATGCGAAACGATCCTCATCCTGTCTCTTGATCAGATCCGAAAATGGATATACAAGCTCCCGGGAGCT
TTTTGCAAAAGCCTAGGCCTCCAAAAAAGCCTCCTCACTACTTCTGGAATAGCTCAGAGGCAGAGGCGGC
CTCGGCCTCTGCATAAATAAAAAAAATTAGTCAGCCATGGGGCGGAGAATGGGCGGAACTGGGCGGAGTT
AGGGGCGGGATGGGCGGAGTTAGGGGCGGGACTATGGTTGCTGACTAATTGAGATGCATGCTTTGCATAC
TTCTGCCTGCTGGGGAGCCTGGGGACTTTCCACACCTGGTTGCTGACTAATTGAGATGCATGCTTTGCAT
ACTTCTGCCTGCTGGGGAGCCTGGGGACTTTCCACACCCTAACTGACACACATTCCACAGAATTAATTCG
CGTTAAATTTTTGTTAAATCAGCTCATTTTTTAACCAATAGGCCGAAATCGGCAAAATCCCTTATAAATC
AAAAGAATAGACCGAGATAGGGT
[37 nt withheld, positions 5274-5310]
AAAGAACGTGGACTCCAACGTCAAAGG
[49 nt withheld, positions 5338-5386]
T
[91 nt withheld, positions 5388-5478]
G
[124 nt withheld, positions 5480-5603]
GGGGATACCCCCTAGAGCCCCAGCTGGTTCTTTCCGCCTCAGAAGCCATAGAGCCCACCGCATCCCCAGC
ATGCCTGCTATTGTCTTCCCAATCCTCCCCCTTGCTGTCCTGCCCCACCCCACCCCCCAGAATAGAATGA
CACCTACTCAGACAATGCGATGCAATTTCCTCATTTTATTAGGAAAGGACAGTGGGAGTGGCACCTTCCA
GGGTCAAGGAAGGCACGGGGGAGGGGCAAACAACAGATGGCTGGCAACTAGAAGGCACAGTCGAGGCTGA
TCAGCGGGTTTAAACGGGCCCTCTAGATTAGGCAGGGGCCACCTGAGAAGTCTCGGTCTTAGACACGGTG
GTGCTGGCCTCATCGAATTCACCGGTGCGTCCACCGGTATCGATAATTACCACGCTTACGGTCATATTCT
GCCCATGTGGAGCGATTTTTCTAGGCCAAGCGACGAGCAGTTTTCTCAGCTCTTCCCTAAAGCTGTCATG
GAGCCAGGCGTAAATGAATGGATTATAGCAAGCACTTGACATCGCCAGCCAATGGCAGAGCAGCTGAACC
AGACCGAATGCGTATGGGTCTATCGCATGCGGGTCCAGATCCCGCAGAAGGTTAAAAACGTGCAGCGGCA
GCCAGCACACAGCAAAGACCACCACCACCACGACAAGGAGACAAAAGGTTCGTCTTCGTCGTGCCCGGTC
CCAATCAGCCTGAGACTGAGTGACACAGCCAGGAACGACTCGATTTCTAAGCTTAACGCTCACTCGTACA
TAGCTCAGGAGGATAACCAGAAGAGGAAGGAGGTAGGTCACAAGCAAAAGTCCCCAGGCATAAAGCTGTC
TCTGCCGCTCCTGGGACCCCCAAAACTCTTCGCAGAGGCGCACGTCGTGGGGCTTCAGCTCAACGTGATA
AGTGTGGACCGCAGCAGGCAGCGCCAGCACTGCGCTCAAGGCCCAAATGGCCAGGACGGCATAGGCGCTC
AGTCGGAGTGAGATTCGCCGTCTCAGGGGATGCACCAGCACCACGTATCGGTCTACAGCGATGGTGG
